Addgene plasmid #83568: pIRES-hrGFP II-TET1
Purpose: Expresses TET1 in mammalian cells
Depositing lab: Jean-Pierre Issa. Depositing organization: Temple University Health Sciences Center. Publication: TET1 is a maintenance DNA demethylase that prevents methylation spreading in differentiated cells. Jin C, Lu Y, Jelinek J, Liang S, Estecio MR, Barton MC, Issa JP. Nucleic Acids Res. 2014 Jun;42(11):6956-71. doi: 10.1093/nar/gku372. Epub 2014 May 29. PubMed 24875481.
Backbone
  Vector backbone: pIRES-hrGFPII
  Backbone manufacturer: Stratagene
  Backbone size w/o insert (bp): 5500
  Total vector size (bp): 11908
  Vector type: Mammalian Expression
Growth in bacteria
  Bacterial resistance: Kanamycin, 50 μg/mL
  Growth temperature: 37°C
  Growth strain: NEB Stable
  Growth instructions: We are successful if we use Stbl3 bacteria for transformation coupled with extended growth periods at 37 degrees.
  Copy number: Unknown
Gene/Insert
  Gene/Insert name: Tet Methylcytosine Dioxygenase 1 (alt name: TET1)
  Species: H. sapiens (human)
  Insert size (bp): 6408
  GenBank ID: NM_030625
  Entrez Gene: TET1 (a.k.a. CXXC6, LCX, bA119F7.1)
  Promoter: CMV
  Tag / fusion protein: 3X FLAG tag (C terminal on backbone); hr GFP II (C terminal on backbone)
  Cloning method: Restriction Enzyme; 5′ cloning site EcoRI (unknown if destroyed); 3′ cloning site NotI (unknown if destroyed)
  Sequencing primers: 5′ ATGGGCGGTAGGCGTGTA; 3′ ATGCAGTCGTCGAGGAATTG
Terms and licenses: Academic/Nonprofit Terms; Industry Terms: Not Available to Industry
Depositor comments: Note: This plasmid contains an I1123M mutation in Tet1 compared to NM_030625 that the depositor has confirmed does not affect plasmid function.
How to cite: pIRES-hrGFP II-TET1 was a gift from Jean-Pierre Issa (Addgene plasmid # 83568 ; http://n2t.net/addgene:83568 ; RRID:Addgene_83568)
