[The description below was written by a language model from this plasmid's Addgene catalogue record and pLannotate feature annotations shown in this document.]
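Description:
pIRES-hrGFP II-TET1 is a mammalian expression plasmid of about 11.9 kb, built on the Stratagene pIRES-hrGFP II backbone and carrying the full-length human TET1 (Tet methylcytosine dioxygenase 1) coding sequence, roughly 6.4 kb, cloned between EcoRI and NotI. It replicates in bacteria from a high-copy ColE1/pUC-type origin and also carries an f1 origin. Selection relies on a Tn5 NeoR/KanR gene placed behind both a bacterial (bla-type) promoter and the SV40 early promoter/origin, with an HSV TK polyadenylation signal. This single marker therefore gives kanamycin resistance in E. coli and can confer G418 resistance in mammalian cells.

The payload is a bicistronic cassette driven by the CMV immediate-early enhancer/promoter. TET1 is followed by a backbone-encoded 3xFLAG epitope at its C terminus, although the annotation detects only a fragment of that tag. Next come an EMCV IRES, humanized Renilla GFP (hrGFP) and a bGH polyadenylation signal. The catalogue lists hrGFP II as a C-terminal tag, but the feature layout shows it downstream of the IRES, so it should be translated as a separate protein from the same transcript. It would then mark transfected cells without being fused to TET1. T7 and T3 promoters flank the cassette. The small HIV LTR and CMVd3 hits near the promoter are probably annotation artefacts rather than functional elements.

The depositor notes an I1123M substitution relative to the reference transcript and reports that it does not affect function. The construct is used to overexpress TET1, the enzyme that oxidizes 5-methylcytosine to 5-hydroxymethylcytosine, in studies of DNA demethylation.
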