Features (pLannotate 1.2.2; 20 found; start..end, strand, type, name):
      7..595     +  rep_origin     ori: high-copy-number ColE1/pMB1/pBR322/pUC origin of replication
    740..1119    +  enhancer       CMV enhancer: human cytomegalovirus immediate early enhancer
   1192..1209    -  promoter       CMV promoter (fragment): human cytomegalovirus (CMV) immediate early promoter
   1279..1323    +  promoter       CMVd3 promoter: truncated human cytomegalovirus (CMV) immediate early promoter that yields strongly reduced expression relative to the full-length promoter
   1319..1352    +  LTR            5' LTR (truncated) (fragment): truncated 5' long terminal repeat (LTR) from HIV-1
   1368..1386    +  promoter       T7 promoter: promoter for bacteriophage T7 RNA polymerase
   1474..7881    +  CDS            TET1: TET1_HUMAN - Also known as CXXC6, KIAA1676, LCX. Experimental evidence at protein level: Swiss-Prot protein existence level 1. Dioxygenase that catalyzes the conversion of the modified genomic base 5-methylcytosine (5mC) into 5-hydroxymethylcytosine (5hmC) and plays a key role in active DNA demethylation. Also mediates subsequent conversion of 5hmC into 5-formylcytosine (5fC), and conversion of 5fC to 5-carboxylcytosine (5caC). Conversion of 5mC into 5hmC, 5fC and 5caC probably constitutes the first step in cytosine demethylation. Methylation at the C5 position of cytosine bases is an epigenet
   7929..7953    +  CDS            3xFLAG (fragment): three tandem FLAG® epitope tags, followed by an enterokinase cleavage site
   8037..8609    +  misc_feature   IRES: internal ribosome entry site (IRES) of the encephalomyocarditis virus (EMCV)
   8615..9334    +  CDS            hrGFP: humanized Renilla green fluorescent protein mammalian codon-optimized
   9365..9383    -  promoter       T3 promoter: promoter for bacteriophage T3 RNA polymerase
   9409..9615    +  polyA_signal   bGH poly(A) signal: bovine growth hormone polyadenylation signal
   9656..10084   -  rep_origin     f1 ori (sequence partly withheld): f1 bacteriophage origin of replication; arrow indicates direction of (+) strand synthesis
  10111..10213   +  promoter       AmpR promoter: bla
  10258..10329   +  promoter       SV40 promoter (fragment): SV40 enhancer and early promoter
  10330..10401   +  promoter       SV40 promoter (fragment): SV40 enhancer and early promoter
  10405..10539   +  rep_origin     SV40 ori: SV40 origin of replication
  10588..11382   +  CDS            NeoR/KanR: aminoglycoside phosphotransferase from Tn5; aph(3')-II (or nptII); confers resistance to neomycin, kanamycin, and G418 (Geneticin®)
  11403..11555   +  CDS            ble (fragment): BLE_KLEPN - Experimental evidence at protein level: Swiss-Prot protein existence level 1. Binding protein with a strong affinity to the bleomycin family of antibiotics. Binds to CL990; an antimitotic-antibiotic compound. From Klebsiella pneumoniae.
  11614..11661   +  polyA_signal   HSV TK poly(A) signal: herpes simplex virus thymidine kinase polyadenylation signal (Cole and Stacy, 1985)
>Addgene plasmid #83568 | pIRES-hrGFP II-TET1 | addgene full sequence | sequence record 191867 | Addgene NGS Result
ATCTTCTTGAGATCCTTTTTTTCTGCGCGTAATCTGCTGCTTGCAAACAAAAAAACCACCGCTACCAGCG
GTGGTTTGTTTGCCGGATCAAGAGCTACCAACTCTTTTTCCGAAGGTAACTGGCTTCAGCAGAGCGCAGA
TACCAAATACTGTTCTTCTAGTGTAGCCGTAGTTAGGCCACCACTTCAAGAACTCTGTAGCACCGCCTAC
ATACCTCGCTCTGCTAATCCTGTTACCAGTGGCTGCTGCCAGTGGCGATAAGTCGTGTCTTACCGGGTTG
GACTCAAGACGATAGTTACCGGATAAGGCGCAGCGGTCGGGCTGAACGGGGGGTTCGTGCACACAGCCCA
GCTTGGAGCGAACGACCTACACCGAACTGAGATACCTACAGCGTGAGCTATGAGAAAGCGCCACGCTTCC
CGAAGGGAGAAAGGCGGACAGGTATCCGGTAAGCGGCAGGGTCGGAACAGGAGAGCGCACGAGGGAGCTT
CCAGGGGGAAACGCCTGGTATCTTTATAGTCCTGTCGGGTTTCGCCACCTCTGACTTGAGCGTCGATTTT
TGTGATGCTCGTCAGGGGGGCGGAGCCTATGGAAAAACGCCAGCAACGCGGCCTTTTTACGGTTCCTGGC
CTTTTGCTGGCCTTTTGCTCACATGTTCTTTCCTGCGTTATCCCCTGATTCTGTGGATAACCGTATTACC
GCCAGGCGCGCCGCGATGTACGGGCCAGATTTACGCGTTGACATTGATTATTGACTAGTTATTAATAGTA
ATCAATTACGGGGTCATTAGTTCATAGCCCATATATGGAGTTCCGCGTTACATAACTTACGGTAAATGGC
CCGCCTGGCTGACCGCCCAACGACCCCCGCCCATTGACGTCAATAATGACGTATGTTCCCATAGTAACGC
CAATAGGGACTTTCCATTGACGTCAATGGGTGGAGTATTTACGGTAAACTGCCCACTTGGCAGTACATCA
AGTGTATCATATGCCAAGTACGCCCCCTATTGACGTCAATGACGGTAAATGGCCCGCCTGGCATTATGCC
CAGTACATGACCTTATGGGACTTTCCTACTTGGCAGTACATCTACGTATTAGTCATCGCTATTACCATGG
TGATGCGGTTTTGGCAGTACATCAATGGGCGTGGATAGCGGTTTGACTCACGGGGATTTCCAAGTCTCCA
CCCCATTGACGTCAATGGGAGTTTGTTTTGGCACCAAAATCAACGGGACTTTCCAAAATGTCGTAACAAC
TCCGCCCCATTGAAGCAAATGGGCGGTAGGCGTGTACGGTGGGAGGTCTATATAAGCAGAGCTCTCTGGC
TAACTAGAGAACCCACTGCTTACTGGCTTATCGAAATTAATACGACTCACTATAGGGAGACCCAAGCTTC
TGGAGGCCCGGGCTTTCAGGGTACCGAAGAAGGATCCAAGGAGGAATTCGCCCTTATTATGGACTCTGTA
GCTATGTCTCGATCCCGCCATGCAAGGCCTTCCAGATTAGTCAGGAAGGAAGATGTAAACAAAAAAAAGA
AAAACAGCCAACTACGAAAGACAACCAAGGGAGCCAACAAAAATGTGGCATCAGTCAAGACTTTAAGCCC
TGGAAAATTAAAGCAATTAATTCAAGAAAGAGATGTTAAGAAAAAAACAGAACCTAAACCACCCGTGCCA
GTCAGAAGCCTTCTGACAAGAGCTGGAGCAGCACGCATGAATTTGGATAGGACTGAGGTTCTTTTTCAGA
ACCCAGAGTCCTTAACCTGCAATGGGTTTACAATGGCGCTACGAAGCACCTCTCTTAGCAGGCGACTCTC
CCAACCCCCACTGGTCGTAGCCAAATCCAAAAAGGTTCCACTTTCTAAGGGTTTAGAAAAGCAACATGAT
TGTGATTATAAGATACTCCCTGCTTTGGGAGTAAAGCACTCAGAAAATGATTCGGTTCCAATGCAAGACA
CCCAAGTCCTTCCTGATATAGAGACTCTAATTGGTGTACAAAATCCCTCTTTACTTAAAGGTAAGAGCCA
AGAGACAACTCAGTTTTGGTCCCAAAGAGTTGAGGATTCCAAGATCAATATCCCTACCCACAGTGGCCCT
GCAGCTGAGATCCTTCCTGGGCCACTGGAAGGGACACGCTGTGGTGAAGGACTATTCTCTGAAGAGACAT
TGAATGATACCAGTGGTTCCCCAAAAATGTTTGCTCAGGACACAGTGTGTGCTCCTTTTCCCCAAAGAGC
AACCCCCAAAGTTACCTCTCAAGGAAACCCCAGCATTCAGTTAGAAGAGTTGGGTTCACGAGTAGAATCT
CTTAAGTTATCTGATTCTTACCTGGATCCCATTAAAAGTGAACATGATTGCTACCCCACCTCCAGTCTTA
ATAAGGTTATACCTGACTTGAACCTTAGAAACTGCTTGGCTCTTGGTGGGTCTACGTCTCCTACCTCTGT
AATAAAATTCCTCTTGGCAGGCTCAAAACAAGCGACCCTTGGTGCTAAACCAGATCATCAAGAGGCCTTC
GAAGCTACTGCAAATCAACAGGAAGTTTCTGATACCACCTCTTTCCTAGGACAGGCCTTTGGTGCTATCC
CACATCAATGGGAACTTCCTGGTGCTGACCCAGTTCATGGTGAGGCCCTGGGTGAGACCCCAGATCTACC
AGAGATTCCTGGTGCTATTCCAGTCCAAGGAGAGGTCTTTGGTACTATTTTAGACCAACAAGAAACTCTT
GGTATGAGTGGGAGTGTTGTCCCAGACTTGCCTGTCTTCCTTCCTGTTCCTCCAAATCCAATTGCTACCT
TTAATGCTCCTTCCAAATGGCCTGAGCCCCAAAGCACTGTCTCATATGGACTTGCAGTCCAGGGTGCTAT
ACAGATTTTGCCTTTGGGCTCAGGACACACTCCTCAATCATCATCAAACTCAGAGAAAAATTCATTACCT
CCAGTAATGGCTATAAGCAATGTAGAAAATGAGAAGCAGGTTCATATAAGCTTCCTGCCAGCTAACACTC
AGGGGTTCCCATTAGCCCCTGAGAGAGGACTCTTCCATGCTTCACTGGGTATAGCCCAACTCTCTCAGGC
TGGTCCTAGCAAATCAGACAGAGGGAGCTCCCAGGTCAGTGTAACCAGCACAGTTCATGTTGTCAACACC
ACAGTGGTGACTATGCCAGTGCCAATGGTCAGTACCTCCTCTTCTTCCTATACCACTTTGCTACCGACTT
TGGAAAAGAAGAAAAGAAAGCGATGTGGGGTCTGTGAACCCTGCCAGCAGAAGACCAACTGTGGTGAATG
CACTTACTGCAAGAACAGAAAGAACAGCCATCAGATCTGTAAGAAAAGAAAATGTGAGGAGCTGAAAAAG
AAACCATCTGTTGTTGTGCCTCTGGAGGTTATAAAGGAAAACAAGAGGCCCCAGAGGGAAAAGAAGCCCA
AAGTTTTAAAGGCAGATTTTGACAACAAACCAGTAAATGGCCCCAAGTCAGAATCCATGGACTACAGTAG
ATGTGGTCATGGGGAAGAACAAAAATTGGAATTGAACCCACATACTGTTGAAAATGTAACTAAAAATGAA
GACAGCATGACAGGCATCGAGGTGGAGAAGTGGACACAAAACAAGAAATCACAGTTAACTGATCACGTGA
AAGGAGATTTTAGTGCTAATGTCCCAGAAGCTGAAAAATCGAAAAACTCTGAAGTTGACAAGAAACGAAC
CAAATCTCCAAAATTGTTTGTACAAACCGTAAGAAATGGCATTAAACATGTACACTGTTTACCAGCTGAA
ACAAATGTTTCATTTAAAAAATTCAATATTGAAGAATTCGGCAAGACATTGGAAAACAATTCTTATAAAT
TCCTAAAAGACACTGCAAACCATAAAAACGCTATGAGCTCTGTTGCTACTGATATGAGTTGTGATCATCT
CAAGGGGAGAAGTAACGTTTTAGTATTCCAGCAACCTGGCTTTAACTGCAGTTCCATTCCACATTCTTCA
CACTCCATCATAAATCATCATGCTAGTATACACAATGAAGGTGATCAACCAAAAACTCCTGAGAATATAC
CAAGTAAAGAACCAAAAGATGGATCTCCCGTTCAACCAAGTCTCTTATCGTTAATGAAAGATAGGAGATT
AACATTGGAGCAAGTGGTAGCCATAGAGGCCCTGACTCAACTCTCAGAAGCCCCATCAGAGAATTCCTCC
CCATCAAAGTCAGAGAAGGATGAGGAATCAGAGCAGAGAACAGCCAGTTTGCTTAATAGCTGCAAAGCTA
TCCTCTACACTGTAAGAAAAGACCTCCAAGACCCAAACTTACAGGGAGAGCCACCAAAACTTAATCACTG
TCCATCTTTGGAAAAACAAAGTTCATGCAACACGGTGGTTTTCAATGGGCAAACTACTACCCTTTCCAAC
TCACATATCAACTCAGCTACTAACCAAGCATCCACAAAGTCACATGAATATTCAAAAGTCACAAATTCAT
TATCTCTTTTTATACCAAAATCAAATTCATCCAAGATTGACACCAATAAAAGTATTGCTCAAGGGATAAT
TACTCTTGACAATTGTTCCAATGATTTGCATCAGTTGCCACCAAGAAATAATGAAGTGGAGTATTGCAAC
CAGTTACTGGACAGCAGCAAAAAATTGGACTCAGATGATCTATCATGTCAGGATGCAACCCATACCCAAA
TTGAGGAAGATGTTGCAACACAGTTGACACAACTTGCTTCGATAATTAAGATCAATTATATAAAACCAGA
GGACAAAAAAGTTGAAAGTACACCAACAAGCCTTGTCACATGTAATGTACAGCAAAAATACAATCAGGAG
AAGGGCACAATGCAACAGAAACCACCTTCAAGTGTACACAATAATCATGGTTCATCATTAACAAAACAAA
AGAACCCAACCCAGAAAAAGACAAAATCCACCCCATCAAGAGATCGGCGGAAAAAGAAGCCCACAGTTGT
AAGTTATCAAGAAAATGATCGGCAGAAGTGGGAAAAGTTGTCCTATATGTATGGCACAATATGCGACATT
TGGATAGCATCGAAATTTCAAAATTTTGGGCAATTTTGTCCACATGATTTTCCTACTGTATTTGGGAAAA
TTTCTTCCTCGACCAAAATATGGAAACCACTGGCTCAAACGAGGTCCATTATGCAACCCAAAACAGTATT
TCCACCACTCACTCAGATAAAATTACAGAGATATCCTGAATCAGCAGAGGAAAAGGTGAAGGTTGAACCA
TTGGATTCACTCAGCTTATTTCATCTTAAAACGGAATCCAACGGGAAGGCATTCACTGATAAAGCTTATA
ATTCTCAGGTACAGTTAACGGTGAATGCCAATCAGAAAGCCCATCCTTTGACCCAGCCCTCCTCTCCACC
TAACCAGTGTGCTAACGTGATGGCAGGCGATGACCAAATACGGTTTCAGCAGGTTGTTAAGGAGCAACTC
ATGCATCAGAGACTGCCAACATTGCCTGGTATCTCTCATGAAACACCCTTACCGGAGTCAGCACTAACTC
TCAGGAATGTAAATGTAGTGTGTTCAGGTGGAATTACAGTGGTTTCTACCAAAAGTGAAGAGGAAGTCTG
TTCATCCAGTTTTGGAACATCAGAATTTTCCACAGTGGACAGTGCACAGAAAAATTTTAATGATTATGCC
ATGAACTTCTTTACTAACCCTACAAAAAACCTAGTGTCTATAACTAAAGATTCTGAACTGCCCACCTGCA
GCTGTCTTGATCGAGTTATACAAAAAGACAAAGGCCCATATTATACACACCTTGGGGCAGGACCAAGTGT
TGCTGCTGTCAGGGAAATCATGGAGAATAGGTATGGTCAAAAAGGAAACGCAATAAGGATAGAAATAGTA
GTGTACACCGGTAAAGAAGGGAAAAGCTCTCATGGGTGTCCAATTGCTAAGTGGGTTTTAAGAAGAAGCA
GTGATGAAGAAAAAGTTCTTTGTTTGGTCCGGCAGCGTACAGGCCACCACTGTCCAACTGCTGTGATGGT
GGTGCTCATCATGGTGTGGGATGGCATCCCTCTTCCAATGGCCGACCGGCTATACACAGAGCTCACAGAG
AATCTAAAGTCATACAATGGGCACCCTACCGACAGAAGATGCACCCTCAATGAAAATCGTACCTGTACAT
GTCAAGGAATTGATCCAGAGACTTGTGGAGCTTCATTCTCTTTTGGCTGTTCATGGAGTATGTACTTTAA
TGGCTGTAAGTTTGGTAGAAGCCCAAGCCCCAGAAGATTTAGAATTGATCCAAGCTCTCCCTTACATGAA
AAAAACCTTGAAGATAACTTACAGAGTTTGGCTACACGATTAGCTCCAATTTATAAGCAGTATGCTCCAG
TAGCTTACCAAAATCAGGTGGAATATGAAAATGTTGCCCGAGAATGTCGGCTTGGCAGCAAGGAAGGTCG
TCCCTTCTCTGGGGTCACTGCTTGCCTGGACTTCTGTGCTCATCCCCACAGGGACATTCACAACATGAAT
AATGGAAGCACTGTGGTTTGTACCTTAACTCGAGAAGATAACCGCTCTTTGGGTGTTATTCCTCAAGATG
AGCAGCTCCATGTGCTACCTCTTTATAAGCTTTCAGACACAGATGAGTTTGGCTCCAAGGAAGGAATGGA
AGCCAAGATCAAATCTGGGGCCATCGAGGTCCTGGCACCCCGCCGCAAAAAAAGAACGTGTTTCACTCAG
CCTGTTCCCCGTTCTGGAAAGAAGAGGGCTGCGATGATGACGGAGGTTCTTGCACATAAGATAAGGGCAG
TGGAAAAGAAACCTATTCCCCGAATCAAGCGGAAGAATAACTCAACAACAACAAACAACAGTAAGCCTTC
GTCACTGCCAACCTTAGGGAGTAACACTGAGACCGTGCAACCTGAAGTAAAAAGTGAAACCGAACCCCAT
TTTATCTTAAAAAGTTCAGACAACACTAAAACTTATTCGCTGATGCCATCCGCTCCTCACCCAGTGAAAG
AGGCATCTCCAGGCTTCTCCTGGTCCCCGAAGACTGCTTCAGCCACACCAGCTCCACTGAAGAATGACGC
AACAGCCTCATGCGGGTTTTCAGAAAGAAGCAGCACTCCCCACTGTACGATGCCTTCGGGAAGACTCAGT
GGTGCCAATGCAGCTGCTGCTGATGGCCCTGGCATTTCACAGCTTGGCGAAGTGGCTCCTCTCCCCACCC
TGTCTGCTCCTGTGATGGAGCCCCTCATTAATTCTGAGCCTTCCACTGGTGTGACTGAGCCGCTAACGCC
TCATCAGCCAAACCACCAGCCCTCCTTCCTCACCTCTCCTCAAGACCTTGCCTCTTCTCCAATGGAAGAA
GATGAGCAGCATTCTGAAGCAGATGAGCCTCCATCAGACGAACCCCTATCTGATGACCCCCTGTCACCTG
CTGAGGAGAAATTGCCCCACATTGATGAGTATTGGTCAGACAGTGAGCACATCTTTTTGGATGCAAATAT
TGGTGGGGTGGCCATCGCACCTGCTCACGGCTCGGTTTTGATTGAGTGTGCCCGGCGGGAGCTGCACGCT
ACCACTCCTGTTGAGCACCCCAACCGTAATCATCCAACCCGCCTCTCCCTTGTCTTTTACCAGCACAAAA
ACCTAAATAAGCCCCAACATGGTTTTGAACTAAACAAGATTAAGTTTGAGGCTAAAGAAGCTAAGAATAA
GAAAATGAAGGCCTCAGAGCAAAAAGACCAGGCAGCTAATGAAGGTCCAGAACAGTCCTCTGAAGTAAAT
GAATTGAACCAAATTCCTTCTCATAAAGCATTAACATTAACCCATGACAATGTTGTCACCGTGTCCCCTT
ATGCTCTCACACACGTTGCGGGGCCCTATAACCATTGGGTCTGTAGGATAAGGGCGAATTCTGCAGATAT
CCATCACACTGGCGGCCGCGACTACAAGGATGACGATGACAAGGATTACAAAGACGACGATGATAAGGAC
TATAAGGATGATGACGACAAATAATAGCAATTCCTCGACGACTGCATAGGGTTACCCCCCTCTCCCTCCC
CCCCCCCTAACGTTACTGGCCGAAGCCGCTTGGAATAAGGCCGGTGTGCGTTTGTCTATATGTTATTTTC
CACCATATTGCCGTCTTTTGGCAATGTGAGGGCCCGGAAACCTGGCCCTGTCTTCTTGACGAGCATTCCT
AGGGGTCTTTCCCCTCTCGCCAAAGGAATGCAAGGTCTGTTGAATGTCGTGAAGGAAGCAGTTCCTCTGG
AAGCTTCTTGAAGACAAACAACGTCTGTAGCGACCCTTTGCAGGCAGCGGAACCCCCCACCTGGCGACAG
GTGCCTCTGCGGCCAAAAGCCACGTGTATAAGATACACCTGCAAAGGCGGCACAACCCCAGTGCCACGTT
GTGAGTTGGATAGTTGTGGAAAGAGTCAAATGGCTCTCCTCAAGCGTATTCAACAAGGGGCTGAAGGATG
CCCAGAAGGTACCCCATTGTATGGGATCTGATCTGGGGCCTCGGTGCACATGCTTTACATGTGTTTAGTC
GAGGTTAAAAAACGTCTAGGCCCCCCGAACCACGGGGACGTGGTTTTCCTTTGAAAAACACGATGATAAT
GACCATGGTGAGCAAGCAGATCCTGAAGAACACCGGCCTGCAGGAGATCATGAGCTTCAAGGTGAACCTG
GAGGGCGTGGTGAACAACCACGTGTTCACCATGGAGGGCTGCGGCAAGGGCAACATCCTGTTCGGCAACC
AGCTGGTGCAGATCCGCGTGACCAAGGGCGCCCCCCTGCCCTTCGCCTTCGACATCCTGAGCCCCGCCTT
CCAGTACGGCAACCGCACCTTCACCAAGTACCCCGAGGACATCAGCGACTTCTTCATCCAGAGCTTCCCC
GCCGGCTTCGTGTACGAGCGCACCCTGCGCTACGAGGACGGCGGCCTGGTGGAGATCCGCAGCGACATCA
ACCTGATCGAGGGGATGTTCGTGTACCGCGTGGAGTACAAGGGCCGCAACTTCCCCAACGACGGCCCCGT
GATGAAGAAGACCATCACCGGCCTGCAGCCCAGCTTCGAGGTGGTGTACATGAACGACGGCGTGCTGGTG
GGCCAGGTGATCCTGGTGTACCGCCTGAACAGCGGCAAGTTCTACAGCTGCCACATGCGCACCCTGATGA
AGAGCAAGGGCGTGGTGAAGGACTTCCCCGAGTACCACTTCATCCAGCACCGCCTGGAGAAGACCTACGT
GGAGGACGGCGGCTTCGTAGAGCAGCACGAGACCGCCATCGCCCAGCTGACCAGCCTGGGCAAGCCCCTG
GGCAGCCTGCACGAGTGGGTGTAAGCTCGAGCATGCATCTAGAGGGCCCTATTCCCTTTAGTGAGGGTTA
ATTGCTAGAGCTCGCTGATCAGCCTCGACTGTGCCTTCTAGTTGCCAGCCATCTGTTGTTTGCCCCTCCC
CCGTGCCTTCCTTGACCCTGGAAGGTGCCACTCTCACTGTCCTTTCCTAATAAAATGAGGAAATTGCATC
GCATTGTCTGAGTAGGTGTCATTCTATTCTGGGGGGTGGGGTGGGGCAGGACAGCAAGGGGGAGGATTGG
GAAGACAATAGCAGGCATGCTGGGGCGCCGGCGCGCGTAAATTGTAAGCGTTAATATTTTGTTAAAATTC
GCGTTAAATTTTTGTTAAATCAGCTCATTTTTTAACCAATAGGCCGAAATCGGCAAAATCCCTTATAAAT
CAAAAGAATAGACCGAGATAGGGT
[37 nt withheld, positions 9755-9791]
AAAGAACGTGGACTCCAACGTCAAAGG
[49 nt withheld, positions 9819-9867]
T
[91 nt withheld, positions 9869-9959]
G
[124 nt withheld, positions 9961-10084]
CAGGTGGCACTTTTCGGGGAAATGTGCGCGGAACCCCTATTTGTTTATTTTTCTAAATACATTCAAATAT
GTATCCGCTCATGAGACAATAACCCTGATAAATGCTTCAATAATATTGAAAAAGGAAGAATCCTGAGGCG
GAAAGAACCAGCTGTGGAATGTGTGTCAGTTAGGGTGTGGAAAGTCCCCAGGCTCCCCAGCAGGCAGAAG
TATGCAAAGCATGCATCTCAATTAGTCAGCAACCAGGTGTGGAAAGTCCCCAGGCTCCCCAGCAGGCAGA
AGTATGCAAAGCATGCATCTCAATTAGTCAGCAACCATAGTCCCGCCCCTAACTCCGCCCAGTTCCGCCC
ATTCTCCGCCCCATGGCTGACTAATTTTTTTTATTTATGCAGAGGCCGAGGCCGCCTCGGCCTCTGAGCT
ATTCCAGAAGTAGTGAGGAGGCTTTTTTGGAGGCCTAGGCTTTTGCAAAGATCGATCAAGAGACAGGATG
AGGATCGTTTCGCATGATTGAACAAGATGGATTGCACGCAGGTTCTCCGGCCGCTTGGGTGGAGAGGCTA
TTCGGCTATGACTGGGCACAACAGACAATCGGCTGCTCTGATGCCGCCGTGTTCCGGCTGTCAGCGCAGG
GGCGCCCGGTTCTTTTTGTCAAGACCGACCTGTCCGGTGCCCTGAATGAACTGCAAGACGAGGCAGCGCG
GCTATCGTGGCTGGCCACGACGGGCGTTCCTTGCGCAGCTGTGCTCGACGTTGTCACTGAAGCGGGAAGG
GACTGGCTGCTATTGGGCGAAGTGCCGGGGCAGGATCTCCTGTCATCTCACCTTGCTCCTGCCGAGAAAG
TATCCATCATGGCTGATGCAATGCGGCGGCTGCATACGCTTGATCCGGCTACCTGCCCATTCGACCACCA
AGCGAAACATCGCATCGAGCGAGCACGTACTCGGATGGAAGCCGGTCTTGTCGATCAGGATGATCTGGAC
GAAGAACATCAGGGGCTCGCGCCAGCCGAACTGTTCGCCAGGCTCAAGGCGAGCATGCCCGACGGCGAGG
ATCTCGTCGTGACCCATGGCGATGCCTGCTTGCCGAATATCATGGTGGAAAATGGCCGCTTTTCTGGATT
CATCGACTGTGGCCGGCTGGGTGTGGCGGACCGCTATCAGGACATAGCGTTGGCTACCCGTGATATTGCT
GAAGAACTTGGCGGCGAATGGGCTGACCGCTTCCTCGTGCTTTACGGTATCGCCGCTCCCGATTCGCAGC
GCATCGCCTTCTATCGCCTTCTTGACGAGTTCTTCTGAGCGGGACTCTGGGGTTCGAAATGACCGACCAA
GCGACGCCCAACCTGCCATCACGAGATTTCGATTCCACCGCCGCCTTCTATGAAAGGTTGGGCTTCGGAA
TCGTTTTCCGGGACGCCGGCTGGATGATCCTCCAGCGCGGGGATCTCATGCTGGAGTTCTTCGCCCACCC
TAGGGGGAGGCTAACTGAAACACGGAAGGAGACAATACCGGAAGGAACCCGCGCTATGACGGCAATAAAA
AGACAGAATAAAACGCACGGTGTTGGGTCGTTTGTTCATAAACGCGGGGTTCGGTCCCAGGGCTGGCACT
CTGTCGATACCCCACCGAGACCCCATTGGGGCCAATACGCCCGCGTTTCTTCCTTTTCCCCACCCCACCC
CCCAAGTTCGGGTGAAGGCCCAGGGCTCGCAGCCAACGTCGGGGCGGCAGGCCCTGCCATAGCCTCAGGT
TACTCATATATACTTTAGATTGATTTAAAACTTCATTTTTAATTTAAAAGGATCTAGGTGAAGATCCTTT
TTGATAATCTCATGACCAAAATCCCTTAACGTGAGTTTTCGTTCCACTGAGCGTCAGACCCCGTAGAAAA
GATCAAAGG
