>Addgene plasmid #83568 | pIRES-hrGFP II-TET1 | depositor partial sequence | sequence record 191868 | CMV Promoter Primer
TAGAGAACCCACTGCTTACTGGCTTATCGAAATTAATACGACTCACTATAGGGAGACCCAAGCTTCTGGA
GGCCCGGGCTTTCAGGGTACCGAAGAAGGATCCAAGGAGGAATTCGCCCTTATTATGGACTCTGTAGCTA
TGTCTCGATCCCGCCATGCAAGGCCTTCCAGATTAGTCAGGAAGGAAGATGTAAACAAAAAAAAGAAAAA
CAGCCAACTACGAAAGACAACCAAGGGAGCCAACAAAAATGTGGCATCAGTCAAGACTTTAAGCCCTGGA
AAATTAAAGCAATTAATTCAAGAAAGAGATGTTAAGAAAAAAACAGAACCTAAACCACCCGTGCCAGTCA
GAAGCCTTCTGACAAGAGCTGGAGCAGCACGCATGAATTTGGATAGGACTGAGGTTCTTTTTCAGAACCC
AGAGTCCTTAACCTGCAATGGGTTTACAATGGCGCTACGAAGCACCTCTCTTAGCAGGCGACTCTCCCAA
CCCCCACTGGTCGTAGCCAAATCCAAAAAGGTTCCACTTTCTAAGGGTTTAGAAAAGCAACATGATTGTG
ATTATAAGATACTCCCTGCTTTGGGAGTAAAGCACTCAGAAAATGATTCGGTTCCAATGCAAGACACCCA
AGTCCTTCCTGATATAGAGACTCTAATTGGTGTACAAAATCCCTCTTTACTTAAAGGTAAGAGCCAAGAG
ACAACTCAGTTTTGGTCCCAAAGAGTTGAGGATTCCAAGATCAATATCCCTACCCACAGTGGCCCTGCAG
CTGAGATCCTTCCTGGGCCACTGGAAGGGACACGCTGTGGTGAAGGACTATTCTCTGAAGAGACATTGAA
TGATACCAGTGGTTCCCCAAAAATGTTTGCTCAGGACACAGTGTGTGCTCCTTTTCCCCAAAGAGCAACC
CCCAAAGTTACCTCTCAAGG
