>Addgene plasmid #83568 | pIRES-hrGFP II-TET1 | depositor partial sequence | sequence record 191869 | BGHR Primer
TCAAGCGTATTCAACAAGGGGCTGAAGGATGCCCAGAAGGTACCCCATTGTATGGGATCTGATCTGGGGC
CTCGGTGCACATGCTTTACATGTGTTTAGTCGAGGTTAAAAAACGTCTAGGCCCCCCGAACCACGGGGAC
GTGGTTTTCCTTTGAAAAACACGATGATAATGACCATGGTGAGCAAGCAGATCCTGAAGAACACCGGCCT
GCAGGAGATCATGAGCTTCAAGGTGAACCTGGAGGGCGTGGTGAACAACCACGTGTTCACCATGGAGGGC
TGCGGCAAGGGCAACATCCTGTTCGGCAACCAGCTGGTGCAGATCCGCGTGACCAAGGGCGCCCCCCTGC
CCTTCGCCTTCGACATCCTGAGCCCCGCCTTCCAGTACGGCAACCGCACCTTCACCAAGTACCCCGAGGA
CATCAGCGACTTCTTCATCCAGAGCTTCCCCGCCGGCTTCGTGTACGAGCGCACCCTGCGCTACGAGGAC
GGCGGCCTGGTGGAGATCCGCAGCGACATCAACCTGATCGAGGGGATGTTCGTGTACCGCGTGGAGTACA
AGGGCCGCAACTTCCCCAACGACGGCCCCGTGATGAAGAAGACCATCACCGGCCTGCAGCCCAGCTTCGA
GGTGGTGTACATGAACGACGGCGTGCTGGTGGGCCAGGTGATCCTGGTGTACCGCCTGAACAGCGGCAAG
TTCTACAGCTGCCACATGCGCACCCTGATGAAGAGCAAGGGCGTGGTGAAGGACTTCCCCGAGTACCACT
TCATCCAGCACCGCCTGGAGAAGACCTACGTGGAGGACGGCGGCTTCGTAGAGCAGCACGAGACCGCCAT
CGCCCAGCTGACCAGCCTGGGCAAGCCCCTGGGCAGCCTGCACGAGTGGGTGTAAGCTCGAGCATGCATC
TAGAGGGCCC
