>Addgene plasmid #83568 | pIRES-hrGFP II-TET1 | depositor partial sequence | sequence record 191870 | pIRES Reverse Primer
TCCTGGTCCCCGAAGACTGCTTCAGCCACACCAGCTCCACTGAAGAATGACGCAACAGCCTCATGCGGGT
TTTCAGAAAGAAGCAGCACTCCCCACTGTACGATGCCTTCGGGAAGACTCAGTGGTGCCAATGCAGCTGC
TGCTGATGGCCCTGGCATTTCACAGCTTGGCGAAGTGGCTCCTCTCCCCACCCTGTCTGCTCCTGTGATG
GAGCCCCTCATTAATTCTGAGCCTTCCACTGGTGTGACTGAGCCGCTAACGCCTCATCAGCCAAACCACC
AGCCCTCCTTCCTCACCTCTCCTCAAGACCTTGCCTCTTCTCCAATGGAAGAAGATGAGCAGCATTCTGA
AGCAGATGAGCCTCCATCAGACGAACCCCTATCTGATGACCCCCTGTCACCTGCTGAGGAGAAATTGCCC
CACATTGATGAGTATTGGTCAGACAGTGAGCACATCTTTTTGGATGCAAATATTGGTGGGGTGGCCATCG
CACCTGCTCACGGCTCGGTTTTGATTGAGTGTGCCCGGCGGGAGCTGCACGCTACCACTCCTGTTGAGCA
CCCCAACCGTAATCATCCAACCCGCCTCTCCCTTGTCTTTTACCAGCACAAAAACCTAAATAAGCCCCAA
CATGGTTTTGAACTAAACAAGATTAAGTTTGAGGCTAAAGAAGCTAAGAATAAGAAAATGAAGGCCTCAG
AGCAAAAAGACCAGGCAGCTAATGAAGGTCCAGAACAGTCCTCTGAAGTAAATGAATTGAACCAAATTCC
TTCTCATAAAGCATTAACATTAACCCATGACAATGTTGTCACCGTGTCCCCTTATGCTCTCACACACGTT
GCGGGGCCCTATAACCATTGGGTCTGTAGGATAAGGGCGAATTCTGCAGATATCCATCACACTGGCGGCC
GCGACTACAAGGATGACGATGACAAGGATTACAAAGACGACGA
